>Addgene plasmid #199656 | pR6K-crRNA-CASTIB | addgene full sequence | sequence record 412263 | Addgene NGS Result
CTCATGACCAAAATCCCTTAACGTGAGTTTTCGTTCCACTGAGCGTCAGACCCCGTAGAAAAGATCAAAG
GATCTTCTTGAGATCCTTTTTTTCTGCGCGTAATCTGCTGCTTGCAAACAAAAAAACCACCGCTACCAGC
GGTGGTTTGTTTGCCGGATCAAGAGCTACCAACTCTTTTTCCGAAGGTAACTGGCTTCAGCAGAGCGCAG
ATACCAAATACTGTTCTTCTAGTGTAGCCGTAGTTAGGCCACCACTTCAAGAACTCTGTAGCACCGCCTA
CATACCTCGCTCTGCTAATCCTGTTACCAGCCGGTTGTCAGCCGTTAAGTGTTCCTGTGTCACTCAAAAT
TGCTTTGAGAGGCTCTAAGGGCTTCTCAGTGCGTTACATCCCTGGCTTGTTGTCCACAACCGTTAAACCT
TAAAAGCTTTAAAAGCCTTATATATTCTTTTTTTTCTTATAAAACTTAAAACCTTAGAGGCTATTTAAGT
TGCTGATTTATATTAATTTTATTGTTCAAACATGAGAGCTTAGTACGTGAAACATGAGAGCTTAGTACGT
TAGCCATGAGAGCTTAGTACGTTAGCCATGAGGGTTTAGTTCGTTAAACATGAGAGCTTAGTACGTTAAA
CTTGAGAGCTTAGTACGTGAAACATGAGAGCTTAGTACGTACTATCAACAGGTTGAACTGCCCATGTTCT
TTCCTGCGTTATCAGAGCTTATCGGCCAGCCTCGCAGAGCAGGATTCCCGTTGAGCACCGCCAGGTGCGA
ATAAGGGACAGTGAAGAAGGAACACCCGCTCGCGGGTGGGCCTACTTCACCTATCCTGCCCGGCTGACGC
CGTTGGATACACCAAGGAAAGTCTACACGAACCCTTTGGCAAAATCCTGTATATCGTGCGAAAAAGGATG
GATATACCGAAAAAATCGCTATAATGACCCCGAAGCAGGGTTATGCAGCGGAAAGTATACCTTAAATGTT
CTTTCCTGCGTTATCCCCTGATTCTGTGGATAACCGTATTACCGCCTTTGAGTGAGCTGATACCGCTCGC
CGCAGCCGAACGACCGAGCGCAGCGAGTCAGTGAGCGAGGTTGACAGCTAGCTCAGTCCTAGGTATAATA
CTAGCGTCGACGTGGAGATATACCAAACGGTGCTTTAACATTAGATGTCGTTAGGCGTTGAGCATTCACC
GCCGAAAGGCGCGGTGCCGCTGGCGACCTGCGTGCTTTAACATTAGATGTCGTTAGGCGTTGAGCATATG
GATCCGAATTCGAGCGAAGGAGATATACATCCCTCCATCTTAGTATATTAGTTAAGTATAAGAAGGAGAT
ATACATATGATTATTGATAGTAACTTAGTTACGCAGCTTCCCTCAGAATCATCTTCAAAGCCAAGAGAGC
TTTTAATGTCTCAGTTTCCATATATGGATTTAACTTTTAGCCTTACGGGTGAGACATTACCTTTCGACCA
CGGCTATGAATTATTTTCTGCGATCGCCCACTTTGAACCCAAACTACATACATTAGACACGTTGGGAATT
CAGACCATTGCAGGTATTCCCAAGGATGGTGTAATTAATCTGACCCAAAATTCTAGGCTTCGTATTCGGA
TACCAGTAAATCAGGTACGTTTGGTTTATCCATTGGCGGGTAAGTCACTGAGAATTGGCAAGCATACAAT
TCGTTTGGGTATTCCTGACATCTGTTTGCTTCAACCTGCGGAGAAACTGCGATCGCGCATTGTGGTAATA
AGAGGCTATGAAGAACCTGAAAGTTTTTTAGTCGTAGCGCAGCGTCAGCTAGAACAACTGGGTATCCAAG
CAATTGCTAGCATTCCCACCAAAGCCAATGGCAAACCAATACGTAGGACTATCAAAATTAAGCGATTTAC
AGTCGTGGGTTTTGGATTAGAAGTTATAAATTTAAGCGATGAAGACTCACTGAGGTTGCAAATACATGGT
GTAGGAGGAAAGCAAAAGATGGGTTGTGGACTCTTCATGCCTATTAAGGAAAGGCAATAGCAATTACTCG
AAAGCAGATGATGAAGAGAGCAGATAACCCCAAAATTCAGCTTAATCTCGGCGATCCTAGTATGACTTTA
TTGCATCGTGCTGGGGTTGCAGGACTTTGGATGACGCTCAAAAAACTGGAAAAAATCTATCCAACTCCTG
CTGAACGTATTGGTAATTTAACTTGGTTGCTAACCCCTCACTATATCAATCTTGATTGGGAAGGACAGGA
TTTCACAGTTTTAGACTGGTTGCTGAAGCAATCATTTCAAATCAGCGATGAGGGTTTAATTTCCCTGACA
GGGTTAGATTCTCAAAACATGGATATTCAAAATCAAATAATTATCCATCAAGGTATCACAGCCACTTTTA
CACAACATAATAAATTTTTTAAGTCTGCGGGTCAACAATCTAAGCAACTAATTATTGATGGTATTCAGGT
TAGGGTTGATTATAAGAAAGCTGCTTCCTATGCTCATCAACATTTTGCTAAACATTTATGTGACCAGTAC
GGACAATTGCTAAAAGAGCCAATTGGTATCAGGGGATGGCTCTATCCAGGAGCAGTAGTTCGCCATTATG
CTTTTAAAGAACAAACAGCATTTGAAGAAAAAGCAGAATATGCTCTAGCGTTGTTGTTCGCTCCTATGGC
TTGTCAATATTTTGTGCTGCGATCGCACACCGAACCATCACATACAAACTATGTTTTGGTTATTCCTGAA
GTAATTGATTTAGAACTTTATGCACATTTTTTGTGGTGTTTGGGTAACTTAGATTATAAACATTTTCACG
TATCTAGCTTAGGAGATGCTGGATTAAAATTTCTTAATTATAAAACAACACAAATGCCTACTTCCAATTT
TTTAAAACGATGTCAAATAATCTTTTTTAGTACAAAAGCTTGGTCAGAACAGCAAAAAACTCGTGCAGAA
ATAGCAATCATAGAATTAAATTCTTCAGTTAATTATCTTTATAAGCTTAGTTGTATTTGTTTTCCAGAAT
GTCAAATTGTTTTATATAAAAATCAACATTATTTGCTTCCAAGTTTAATAAAAGGAATAATCGCCAATAA
TCTAGCAATGGGTCGGTCTTGGTGGGCTAATTGGATTTCATTTATTAAAAATAAAAAATCATTTAAACAA
TTTACTGATGAGTATAAAGGAATTAATAAGATGATTCAGGACTCAGAATGGGATATAGAAGCTCAAAAGC
TATTTATTCAAGCTTGTCATGAAGCATTAAGAAAAATATATGCCAAAATTTATAGCAGAACAAAAGAAGG
TGAATACGCTCAAATAGAACGAGAAAATACACGCATTTTATCTCAGTTAAAACGCTGCACCAATACTGAC
AATTTCCGAAAATTTATTGCAGAGTTTTGGGGAAGGGCAGGGCAAATAGCAATTCTGGAAGAACATTGGA
TGGAATTACTTCCATTGACTACAGGGATAGGCAATTGGAAAGTGGCCAGGGACTTAACTTTTATTGCAAT
GGCTAGCTACCCAAAGAATAAAATAACAGAGGTAGAGGTAAAACCATCACAAATATCGGAGCTAAATACT
GAATAAACTTCATATTTTTTGATTTGATTAAGAACAAAATATTAATTGTTTAGGTAATGGTGGAATGTTT
CATCTGTTTGGTAATATTTTGACTAGTTATGGAACCGCCGCTAATAATCGTGGTGAAAATGAAGGTAATA
CCACTACGTTACAAAAATTAATTTGGAAAGGTGAAGTTCACTCTACTGTTTCATCTGAGGCAATTCGTTG
GGCATTGCGATATTATTGGCAAAATGCTGGCTATCCTGTGAATAGACGTTGGGATGAAAATGCTCAACCA
GTACCCGATCACATCTTGCAAGATCCTAATTTTGATGATATTCGCTTCATTGATGATGATGTCTTGGGAT
TTATGCAAGCGGAAGCAGCAAAAGTTGAAGCAGCAGTTGAATCCGAAGTTGAAATCCAGAACTCAACTCA
AGATGAGGACAAAAAACTTTCTCAAGGTAAGGAGAAAGAAACTGCAAAACGTAAGCGTAAGGAAAAACCT
AAAGGGAAAATAACTACTAGACGAGGTGTATTAGAAGTCACTCGTGCAGTTTCAACAATTCCTTATGCTG
GTGATCTTACTTTCAATGCTATGAGTGGAAAGAAAGGACGAACATCTCTTTATTCTACAGAAGTTCATGC
TACTCGATATCAATATGGCTTCGCATTAACACCCAATAGCCTCAAAGATAAATCTCGCATTAATGCTGTC
CTCGATAGCTTAATTTCTATTGGAGAAGTGGCAGGAAATCACGCTCGTTTTCTCTATGATTTTTCTCCTG
ATAGCATCATATTACGGTGGACACACGATTTCTCACCTCGGTTACTTTACTGTTTTGAAGAAGATGAACT
TAGAAATATATCAACACCGGATTTAGTAAGGCGGGTAGAATCTGGAGATATAGACCCTAAAGAATTATGG
ATAGGAGGGGCAATTTCTAGCACTCTGGAAGATTTAGGGGCAAATGTGTTTCCCGGAGTGAAGACAACAG
TTGAAGCATTAAAACAGGTGATTATTGAAGATTTGCAGTTGTCGTTAAGGAGTTCATGATATGACGACAA
TTGCCTTAAAAGTAGAAGTTCCCATAGCTTGTTTTCGGCAGTCTCGTGCTAGGGAATATGGCGAAACTTA
CCCTGTACCACCACCATCGACAGTATATGGAATGTTACTATCTCTTGTTGGAGAAGTGGATAGATACAAA
CACTGCGGTGTGAAGCTGGCGATCGCACTTCTATCTGAACCAGAAAAGTCAACTGTTATTCGCACCTTTC
ACCGATTTAAGACGAAGAATATCCATGACTCTAAAAATAATAAACCTGATTATCAGGAGTTATTAACTAA
TATAGAATTTATAGTTTGGGTGGATGCTGGAGTAGATAAAGCTAAACCAAATTTAGTGGAACGTTTAGCA
GAGGCATTGACTAACCCGGCTTCTATTAATAGGTTTGGTGGATTATGTTTAGGTGAAAGTCGGGATTTAG
TGAATGATGTTACCCTTTTACCTAAAAATTACTATGCAGAATCAATGCGATGGTTAATTCGAGATGAATA
TGGGTTACTAACTTTACCTTACTGGGTAGACCATGTAGGTTCGCGGGGAACGCGATGGCTACGTTACGAG
ATTCAGAAATGTCCAGTCTTTCAACCACCTGAATTATCTTGGACTTCAGTTCAAAGTAATTAGGAGGTTT
AACTTTAATAAGGAGATATACCATGGTTAGGGGTAGAAGGGAATGGACTCAAGCTAAATATGAGCGATAT
ATAAAAGAAGGTCGTGGCCGAGGAAGTGGTAAGCACTATAAACCTTGGCTTACAATCCAAGATGTTCCCT
CTAAAGGACGTTCTTCTAGAACTCCTGGTTGGAAAACAAATCGAGTACATCATTTCTTCTCAGACCATGA
AAAACGGCTATTTTATTTGTTTGAGTGGTCAGATATAGTCACAGATATAAGAGAGCAATTTCCTTTAGAC
AATCTCGATCTAGCCATGAGTATTGCTACAGACATAGGTATAAAGTACCCTGTAGATACACAAAGTGGCA
CTCCTCACGTTTTAACAAGCGACTTTATGCTTACAGTCAACCGCGATGGGAAGCAGATGCAGATTGCCCG
GACTGTTAAGCCGTCAACAGAACTGGAGAAAAAGCAAGTTAATGAGAAATTCGAGATAGAAAGACAATAT
TACTTAGCAAAGGGTATTGACTGGGGAATTATCACAGAAAAAGAAATTCCCAGGCTTTTAGCTGAAAATG
TTGAGTGGGTTCATTCTGCTTATAGGCTAGAAGCAAATTCTGAAATGGACACTGCACAACTGAGTGAATT
GTCAACAATTTTAAAATCTAAGCTTCAGGAAGAAGATACAACTATAAATAGAGTAACTACTGCTTTAGAC
AAAGAAATGAATATAAATTCCGGTACATCACTTTATGTATTTAAACATTTAATTGCTAGGAAAGAAATCC
TTGTGGATCTAGTAGCAATAAAATTATCTGCTTGTCCGTCAACTAAAGTTATTGAAAAAATAATATTTTA
GACCCACATGATAGGTAAATAATATGGTTAAAGATTTATTTGTCAATGATTTAATAGAGTGGATTGTATA
CCAAAACACTCATATAGTCGAAAGAATTATTTGGATAGATGAAGGTTACATTATTGCATTTGTTATAGAT
ATTAATGCTAAGAAAGGTCTACCTGAACCAAGGAAAATATCAGATATTTTAGAAGCTATAACTGAAGGTA
TTGCTTTTAAGCAGCAACAAGATCCTTGGGCAAGAATTATTCGGGATGAAAATTTGACAGATAAGGAAAA
GGAATACAGAGATAAAGCTTGGGAGATAATTTCATCATTAATTATAGAAGAACCATCAATATATTATAGA
AATTTTAGAGGATCGATGGTTAAAGAAGCGGTTGAAAAGTACAACGAAGAAAGGGATAAAGATAAATTAG
TAGAAAAAACCGTCTATGGTTATTTGAGAAGATTTTGGCAGAGAGGAAAAACTATAAATGCTCTCATACC
TGATTTTATCAATTCATCAGGTAAGGGCAAGATTCGAGGACAATCGGGCAAGAAGAGAGGAAGACCAAGA
AAATATGCACATGACCCAGATATTGGTGAAGGTGTAAATGTTACAGAAGAAGATAGAAAGATTTTTAGAG
TATCTATAAGCAAATTTTACAATAATCCAAAAGAAAACTACTTAACAACAGCCTATGAATTAATGGTGAA
AGAATATTACAAGGAAGGAATTAGATATGACGAGAATGGTGTTCAAAAATCTATATTAACCCCAACTGAT
AAAATACCTACAATTACTCAATTCAAATACTGGTATCAACTTGAACAGGATGATGTTACCAAAACTTTAA
CATCTCGAAAAGGAGCCAAGCGAGTAGCTTTAGAGAATAGAGCAATTTTGGGAAACTCTAAGATGGAAAC
TATTGGCCCTGGTTCTAGATATCAAATTGATGCCACAGTTGCTGATGTATATTTAGTTTCAAAATATAAC
CGTGACTGGATAATTGGTAGACCAGTTATCTATGTAATTATTGATGTTTTTAGTAGAATGATTACAGGTG
TTTATGTCGGTTTAGAAGGCCCATCTTGGATAGGAGCAATGATGGCACTAGCCAATGTAGCTACAGATAA
AACCCTGTTTTGCCAGGAATATAACATTAATATTACTGAAAATGAATGGCCTTGCAATCAAATGCCAGAT
GCAATTTTAGGAGATAGGGGAGAATTAGCAGGTATGACAGTAGAAACATTAATCCCTAATCTTTATGTTC
GTATTGAAAATGCAGCTTCCTATAGAGCAGATTGGAAAGGGTTAGTAGAAAGACACTTTCGTATAATTCA
TGAATATGTAAAACCTTTTTTACCTGGTTATGTGGATACGGATTTTAGGCAAAGAGGTGCAAGGGATTAT
AGGCTTGATGGCAAACTTGATATAGATCAATTTACTGAGATTATTATTCGTTTAATTGTTCACCATAACA
ATAAACCTCTTACTGAATATGAAAGAGATGAAGCAATGATTGCTGATGATACCCCTCCTATACCTAGAGA
GTTGTGGAAGTGGGGTATCGCCAATCGTTCTGGCAGACTCAGAACTTTTTCTGAAGATATTGTCAAATTG
AACTTGATGCCTACTGAGAAAGCAACTATTACTGCTAAAGGCATCAAAATGAGAGGTAAGGAGATGTACT
ATACCTGTGATAGTGCTAAAAATGAGCAATGGTTTGAAAAAGCTAGAAGTAATCTCCTTTCTAAGTCAGA
AAAATCATTGATTGTATCTTATGACATCAGAAAGCCAAACTTCATTTATCTTCCATCTAGTGATGGTAGA
GATTTTGAAAAATGTTTTCTTATTGACTTAGAAGGGCGGTATGCTAATAAAAACTTTCATGATATTGAAT
ATCTGCTTGCTTATGAAGAATTGCAAAGACAGAAAAGCCAAGGTAAACAGCTACAAGAAAAGGTAGATTT
AATAGCTGATATTGAAAGCATAGTAGATAGAGCAGAAAAAATGACTGATGCTTCTCAATATCATAATTTA
AGTAAGAGCAAGAAAGTTTCTGGAATAAGAGATAATAGGGCTTTTGAAAAGGCTAAACGACGAGAGAATG
AAGGATTTGAATTAGCAATTACAGATAATCAGAGCAGTTTTCAGGTTGCAGAGAGTACAGCAGAAACCTC
CGAACAGCCAGAATCACTACAGCCAAACCATCTGAATCTTCTTAAGAAAAAGCGACAGGAGCGAAAACGT
GGACAGAATTGAGAGTGAACTGGTTAAAATTCCTAATGGAGAACTAGCAGTTATTGCCAGATATATAGAT
CAAAAACTGCCAGAATACAACACTAATCCATTAATTCAGGCATTACCTCCTATCCTATCAGCAGCAGAAT
TTATAGATAAAGTAGCCAGAGAACCAAATTTTGATGAACAAGAGAGAGAGCTAGAACCACATTATAGATT
TCATTGTATTGAGAGGTTATCTAGATATTTTGACCCTCAAAATAAAACTCTTGAATTACAAAAAGTTATT
TGTACGCTTATCATGACAGGCTATCTGTCAAGGAACCTTTTAAAACCTGAATATGCAAATCGCTCTAGGC
AAATTTATAATGCAATAGGTAATGGAGGAGGTAAAAATTTAGAAAACTATGTTAATCTTCCTACATCTGC
GTCCGGCTTAACTCTAATTGGCCCATCAGGTATTGGAAAGACTACAAATTTCAAAAATATTCTTGAGCTT
TATCCCCAAATAATTTTTCATCCTGATTATAGTGTTTACCAAATAGTTTGGCTGCGGGTAGATTGCCCTA
AAACTTTAAAGGGGTTATGTATAGATACTTTTGCAGGTATCGATAAATTGTTAGGAACTAATTTATTAAA
GAAATTTAACCCAGCACGCACATCTGAAGATTATCTATTGGCTCAACTTGCACAAACAGCACACACTCAT
CATCTAGGAGTTTTGGTGATTGATGAAATACAAAATTTAGCAACTGCAAAAAGAAATAGAGACGAAATAT
TAAATTTTTTAGTAAAGCTCGATAATACTATTGGAATTCCAGTTATTCGTGTAGGTACGAATGAAGCCAT
TAGTTTTCTTCAAGGTAATCTTAGAAATGCTAGAAGAAATACTGGAGAAGGAAGTAGAATGTGGGATAGA
ATGGTAAATAATGATGAATGGTGTTACTTTTTAGAAGGAATATGGGAATACCAATGGACAAAAACACCTG
TTCATTTCTCGGATGAAATAAAAGAAGTTTTTTATGATGAAAGCCAGGGAATTATTGATATTGCTATAAA
ACTTTACAAAATGGTTCAATGGAGAGCGATTTCAATAGGTGACCAAGAAATTATTACGGTTGATCTGATT
CGTCAAGTAGCTAAAGAAGGATTGTATTTAGTAAAGCCAATGCTAGATGCAATTAGGTTAGGGGACAGAG
AGTGGATGATTAAATATAAGGATATTGCTCCTCTCGATATTACGGAATATCACAATAGATGTGTATCTGA
GATTGATGCTAAAGATTTGACAGAGATTAAGAGATTAGCTAAAAAGCAGCAGAATCAGCAGAAAGTATCT
CCGAAGCTCAATTATGTAATTAGTGAGCTGTTGAAATTGGAAGTAGAATCTGGTAAAGCAAAGGAATGTG
CAGAACAAATTGTTTATAGTCATGAAGATCCAGACATTCCAATTCCATCTTTAGTTAATAAGGCATATGC
TCTTGCTTTGCAAGGATGTCAAGTAAATGAGAGTCTTGCTAAAACAAGTACCAGGAAAGCTAAATTAAAG
ACAAAGTACCAAGAGAATGATATTCGGCGAATTGTCGAGAATGCCAAGAAAGACAAAAAATCTGCATACG
AGGATTTGAAATTAGCAGGTATAATCAAAAATCCAGTTGAAGATTTTATCAATATTTAGCTTCTAAATGC
TTAGTTTTTTCCCAACTCTGTATCCCGATGAACTTTTATATAGCACTTTAGCTAGATACCATATTCGGAG
TGGAAATAAAAGTTTCAAGCAAACTGACTTAGAGCTATTCGGTTACAGTTCCCAACAAATATGCAAAATT
ACCTTAACTAATAATTTAAATTATTTAGTGAAAAACTTACCTTTACGCTCCCAGCAAAAAGTTGAGAATT
TACTACAAAATCATACTTTATATTCCTTTTATGCAACTTTATTAATGCCGCAGGAGGCTTGGCTGCTGAA
AAACTCAATGAGTAATAAATTCAGTGGGTCTATACTAGATTTTGCTAAAGTGGCTAATAATTCTAGTGAT
GATTCAAAAAAATTTTTAAAATTTTGCCCTGAATGTTTAGAGAAAGATACCCAAAAGTATGGTGAACCTT
ACTGGCATAGAATACATCAAGTCCCTGGCATTTTAGTTTGTCCAATTCATCGTGTTGTTTTACACAATAG
CTGTATAGAAGTTGAATCGAAAGGCATACATTATCATGCTGCCAGCATAGATAATTGTTTATTAGCAAAT
AATGTGAAAAAATTGACAAATAAAACTGTAGAAACACTTTCAATACTGGCACATGATATTAATTGGCTAA
TTCATAGCAGTTTTGCCTTTCAAGGTTTGGCTTGGCTTCGCGCTCAGTACCAGCGTTACTTATTGGATAA
AGGACTGCTAAAAACCTTTGCTGGTGGCAAGTTTAAGTTTAATGATTGTGGTTTTGCCCAGCTTATATTT
GAGTTTTATGGTCAAGAATCCTTAGAAGCCCTCAATCCAAAGCTGACCCAAAATCAAGGTAAATATTTTT
CTCACTGCTTGTTTGGATGCGACTTAAACCCAGCAATTGACCGCATAACTCATATCTTAATGATAAAATT
TTTAGCAAATTCTATAGAAGAGTTCTTTCAGTCATAACTTAAGTCGAACAGAAAGTAATCGTATTGTACA
CCATCGTGGCCGGATCTTGCGGCCCCTCGGCTTGAACGAATTGTTAGACAAACGTGTGGAGGAATAATTC
GGTTCAACAATATATAATTCGGTTCAACAATTAATAAAACGATTGAACAATAACCTCTAAAGGAGTACGA
TTGTACCAAGTAAAAGTGCGATCGCTTCCAGAGGTTATTTTTATGGTTAGGGGTAGAAGGGAATGGTGAT
CGGCACGTAAGAGGTTCCAACTTTCACCATAATGAAATAAGATCACTACCGGGCGTATTTTTTGAGTTGT
CGAGATTTTCAGGAGCTAAGGAAGCTAAAATGGAGAAAAAAATCACTGGATATACCACCGTTGATATATC
CCAATGGCATCGTAAAGAACATTTTGAGGCATTTCAGTCAGTTGCTCAATGTACCTATAACCAGACCGTT
CAGCTGGATATTACGGCCTTTTTAAAGACCGTAAAGAAAAATAAGCACAAGTTTTATCCGGCCTTTATTC
ACATTCTTGCCCGCCTGATGAATGCTCATCCGGAATTACGTATGGCAATGAAAGACGGTGAGCTGGTGAT
ATGGGATAGTGTTCACCCTTGTTACACCGTTTTCCATGAGCAAACTGAAACGTTTTCATCGCTCTGGAGT
GAATACCACGACGATTTCCGGCAGTTTCTACACATATATTCGCAAGATGTGGCGTGTTACGGTGAAAACC
TGGCCTATTTCCCTAAAGGGTTTATTGAGAATATGTTTTTCGTCTCAGCCAATCCCTGGGTGAGTTTCAC
CAGTTTTGATTTAAACGTGGCCAATATGGACAACTTCTTCGCCCCCGTTTTCACCATGGGCAAATATTAT
ACGCAAGGCGACAAGGTGCTGATGCCGCTGGCGATTCAGGTTCATCATGCCGTTTGTGATGGCTTCCATG
TCGGCAGAATGCTTAATGAATTACAACAGTACTGCGATGAGTGGCAGGGCGGGGCGTAAAAGTTCCTATT
CCGAAGTTCCTATTCTCTAGAAAGTATAGGAACTTCGAAGCAGCTCCAGCCTACACAATCGCTCAAGACG
TGTAATGCTGCAATCTGCATGCAAGCTTGGCACTGGCCACGCACCGGGATATTTACGTTTTGTAATCACG
AATAGATTCTTGATTGCAAGATGAATTGCGATCGCATCTTTGTCGCACAGCAGAACTTTCTCAAATAATT
TTGAACTTATGGAATTACTCAAAACCTTTATCAGTAATGGATTCAAACAATTGTTTAACCGTTTTATTTG
AGATTTTTACTAAAAATCAAGTTTACCATAGAGGTTAAGCTGAAATTGTTCAATCGTTTTATTTTATCGA
CAACGGCAGATTAAATATTCGAACTGTAATAATTGTTTAACCGAATTCTTTGTCTACATATGATCACTGG
CCGTCGTTTTACAACGTCGTGACTGGGAAAACCCTGGCGTTACCCAACTTAATCGCCTTGCAGCACATCC
CCCTTTCGCCAGCTGGCGTAATAGCGAAGAGGCCCGCACCGATCGCCCTTCCCAACAGTTGCGCAGCCTG
AATGGCGAATGGCGCCTGATGCGGTATTTTCTCCTTACGCATCTGTGCGGTATTTCACACCGCATATGGT
GCACTCTCAGTACAATCTGCTCTGATGCCGCATAGTTAAGCCAGCCCCGACACCCGCCAACACCCGCTGA
CGCGCCCTGACGGGCTTGTCTGCTCCCGGCATCCGCTTACAGACAAGCTGTGACCGTCTCCGGGAGCTGC
ATGTGTCAGAGGTTTTCACCGTCATCACCGAAACGCGCGAGACGAAAGGGCCTCGTGATACGCCTATTTT
TATAGGTTAATGTCATGATAATAATGGTTTCTTAGACGTCAGGTGGCACTTTTCGGGGAAATGTGCGCGG
AACCCCTATTTGTTTATTTTTCTAAATACATTCAAATATGTATCCGCTCATGAGACAATAACCCTGATAA
ATGCTTCAATAATATTGAAAAAGGAAGAGTATGAGTATTCAACATTTCCGTGTCGCCCTTATTCCCTTTT
TTGCGGCATTTTGCCTTCCTGTTTTTGCTCACCCAGAAACGCTGGTGAAAGTAAAAGATGCTGAAGATCA
GTTGGGTGCACGAGTGGGTTACATCGAACTGGATCTCAACAGCGGTAAGATCCTTGAGAGTTTTCGCCCC
GAAGAACGTTTTCCAATGATGAGCACTTTTAAAGTTCTGCTATGTGGCGCGGTATTATCCCGTATTGACG
CCGGGCAAGAGCAACTCGGTCGCCGCATACACTATTCTCAGAATGACTTGGTTGAGTACTCACCAGTCAC
AGAAAAGCATCTTACGGATGGCATGACAGTAAGAGAATTATGCAGTGCTGCCATAACCATGAGTGATAAC
ACTGCGGCCAACTTACTTCTGACAACGATCGGAGGACCGAAGGAGCTAACCGCTTTTTTGCACAACATGG
GGGATCATGTAACTCGCCTTGATCGTTGGGAACCGGAGCTGAATGAAGCCATACCAAACGACGAGCGTGA
CACCACGATGCCTGTAGCAATGGCAACAACGTTGCGCAAACTATTAACTGGCGAACTACTTACTCTAGCT
TCCCGGCAACAATTAATAGACTGGATGGAGGCGGATAAAGTTGCAGGACCACTTCTGCGCTCGGCCCTTC
CGGCTGGCTGGTTTATTGCTGATAAATCTGGAGCCGGTGAGCGTGGCTCTCGCGGTATCATTGCAGCACT
GGGGCCAGATGGTAAGCCCTCCCGTATCGTAGTTATCTACACGACGGGGAGTCAGGCAACTATGGATGAA
CGAAATAGACAGATCGCTGAGATAGGTGCCTCACTGATTAAGCATTGGTAACTGTCAGACCAAGTTTACT
CATATATACTTTAGATTGATTTAAAACTTCATTTTTAATTTAAAAGGATCTAGGTGAAGATCCTTTTTGA
TAAT
Features (pLannotate 1.2.2; 12 found; start..end, strand, type, name):
     78..310     +  rep_origin     ori (fragment): high-copy-number ColE1/pMB1/pBR322/pUC origin of replication
    316..691     -  rep_origin     R6K γ ori: γ replication origin from E. coli plasmid R6K; requires the R6K initiator protein pi for replication
    723..831     -  oriT           oriT: incP origin of transfer
   1091..1125    +  promoter       J23119 promoter: bacterial promoter (Registry of Standard Biological Parts BBa J23119)
  11197..11299   +  promoter       cat promoter: promoter of the E. coli cat gene encoding chloramphenicol acetyltransferase
  11300..11959   +  CDS            CmR: chloramphenicol acetyltransferase; cat; confers resistance to chloramphenicol
  11973..12006   +  protein_bind   FRT (minimal): supports FLP-mediated excision but not integration (Turan and Bode, 2011) FLP recombinase from the Saccharomyces cerevisiae 2μ plasmid
  12384..12539   +  CDS            lacZα (fragment): LacZα fragment of β-galactosidase; lacZ fragment
  12545..12644   -  misc_feature   bom (fragment): basis of mobility region from pBR322
  12746..12781   -  CDS            rop (fragment): Rop protein, which maintains plasmids at low copy number; rop
  12876..12980   +  promoter       AmpR promoter: bla
  12981..13841   +  CDS            AmpR: β-lactamase; bla; confers resistance to ampicillin, carbenicillin, and related antibiotics
