[The description below was written by a language model from this plasmid's Addgene catalogue record and pLannotate feature annotations shown in this document.]
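Description:
pR6K-crRNA-CASTIB is a bacterial expression plasmid that carries a type I-B CRISPR-associated transposon (CAST) system programmed to target lacZ. It is built on a conditionally replicating R6K backbone. The R6K γ origin requires the pi initiator protein, so the plasmid is maintained only in pir-expressing hosts such as the recorded Pir1 strain and behaves as a non-replicating (suicide) vector elsewhere. An incP oriT lies next to the origin and would allow conjugative mobilisation from a donor that supplies the transfer functions. The annotation also finds fragments of a ColE1/pUC-type origin, bom and rop; because they are only partial, they are probably cloning remnants rather than working elements. Selection is by ampicillin through the bla gene and its native promoter.

The catalogue describes the payload as an insert of roughly 10 kb containing the CAST I-B system, assembled by Gibson cloning and driven by the strong constitutive synthetic J23119 promoter. The feature table places that promoter just upstream of a long unannotated stretch of about 10 kb. This stretch presumably holds the crRNA and the CAST genes, but the automated annotation identifies none of the individual components, so their identity and arrangement are not stated. Downstream of it are a cat promoter and chloramphenicol acetyltransferase gene followed by a minimal FRT site. This could be a selectable marker for scoring insertion events, possibly as transposon cargo, but no transposon ends are annotated and the record does not confirm that role. A short lacZα fragment is also annotated. The sequenced record (13,934 nt) is slightly longer than the listed total size. The plasmid's apparent use is RNA-guided transposition into lacZ in bacteria.
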