Addgene plasmid #199656: pR6K-crRNA-CASTIB
Purpose: R6K plasmid with a I-B CAST targeting lacZ
Depositing lab: IIya Finkelstein. Depositing organization: University of Texas at Austin.
Backbone
  Vector backbone: R6k
  Backbone size w/o insert (bp): 12530
  Total vector size (bp): 13530
  Vector type: Bacterial Expression
Growth in bacteria
  Bacterial resistance: Ampicillin, 100 μg/mL
  Growth temperature: 37°C
  Growth strain: Pir1
  Copy number: Unknown
Gene/Insert
  Gene/Insert name: CAST I-B systems
  Insert size (bp): 10000
  Promoter: J23119 promoter
  Cloning method: Gibson Cloning
  Sequencing primers: 5′ ttgatcggcacgtaagaggttcca; 3′ gaaggccatcctgacggatggcctttt
Terms and licenses: Academic/Nonprofit Terms; Industry Terms: Not Available to Industry
Depositor comments: Please visit https://www.biorxiv.org/content/10.1101/2023.03.03.531003v1 for bioRxiv preprint.
How to cite: pR6K-crRNA-CASTIB was a gift from IIya Finkelstein (Addgene plasmid # 199656 ; http://n2t.net/addgene:199656 ; RRID:Addgene_199656)
